>Addgene plasmid #240771 | SAGA022 | addgene full sequence | sequence record 483999 | Addgene NGS Result
TTAATTAAGCGTTGCGCTCACTGCCCGCTTTCCAGTCGGGAAACCTGTCGTGCCAGCTGCATTAATGAAT
CGGCCAACGCGCGGGGAGAGGCGGTTTGCGTATTGGGCGCCAGGGTGGTTTTTCTTTTCACCAGTGAGAC
GGGCAACAGCTGATTGCCCTTCACCGCCTGGCCCTGAGAGAGTTGCAGCAAGCGGTCCACGCTGGTTTGC
CCCAGCAGGCGAAAATCCTGTTTGATGGTGGTTAACGGCGGGATATAACATGAGCTGTCTTCGGTATCGT
CGTATCCCACTACCGAGATGTCCGCACCAACGCGCAGCCCGGACTCGGTAATGGCGCGCATTGCGCCCAG
CGCCATCTGATCGTTGGCAACCAGCATCGCAGTGGGAACGATGCCCTCATTCAGCATTTGCATGGTTTGT
TGAAAACCGGACATGGCACTCCAGTCGCCTTCCCGTTCCGCTATCGGCTGAATTTGATTGCGAGTGAGAT
ATTTATGCCAGCCAGCCAGACGCAGACGCGCCGAGACAGAACTTAATGGGCCCGCTAACAGCGCGATTTG
CTGGTGACCCAATGCGACCAGATGCTCCACGCCCAGTCGCGTACCGTCTTCATGGGAGAAAATAATACTG
TTGATGGGTGTCTGGTCAGAGACATCAAGAAATAACGCCGGAACATTAGTGCAGGCAGCTTCCACAGCAA
TGGCATCCTGGTCATCCAGCGGATAGTTAATGATCAGCCCACTGACGCGTTGCGCGAGAAGATTGTGCAC
CGCCGCTTTACAGGCTTCGACGCCGCTTCGTTCTACCATCGACACCACCACGCTGGCACCCAGTTGATCG
GCGCGAGATTTAATCGCCGCGACAATTTGCGACGGCGCGTGCAGGGCCAGACTGGAGGTGGCAACGCCAA
TCAGCAACGACTGTTTGCCCGCCAGTTGTTGTGCCACGCGGTTGGGAATGTAATTCAGCTCCGCCATCGC
CGCTTCCACTTTTTCCCGCGTTTTCGCAGAAACGTGGCTGGCCTGGTTCACCACGCGGGAAACGGTCTGA
TAAGAGACACCGGCATACTCTGCGACATCGTATAACGTTACTGGTTTCACATTCACCACCCTGAATTGAC
TCTCTTCCGGGCGCTATCATGCCATACCGCGAAAGGTTTTGCGCCATTCGATGGTGTCGGATCGAGATCG
ATCTCGATCCCGCGAAATTTGACAATTAATCATCCGGCTCGTATAATGGAATTGTGAGCGGATAACAATT
CCTACTAGAGATTAAAGAGGAGAAAGAGCTAATGAAGGCTATTTTCGTACTGAAACATCTTAATCATGCT
AAGGAGGTTTTCTAATGAGCAAAGGAGAAGAACTTTTCACTGGAGTTGTGCCAATTCTTGTTGAATTAGA
TGGTGATGTTAATGGGCACAAATTTTCTGTCAGTGGAGAGGGTGAAGGTGATGCTACATACGGAAAACTC
ACCCTTAAATTTATTTGCACTACTGGAAAACTACCTGTTCCATGGCCAACACTTGTCACTACTCTGACCT
ATGGCGTTCAATGCTTTTCCCGTTATCCGGATCACATGAAACGGCATGACTTTTTCAAGAGTGCCATGCC
CGAAGGTTATGTACAGGAACGCACTATATCTTTCAAAGATGACGGGAACTACAAGACGCGTGCTGAAGTC
AAGTTTGAAGGTGATACCCTTGTTAATCGTATCGAGTTAAAGGGTATTGATTTTAAAGAAGATGGAAACA
TTCTCGGACACAAACTAGAGTACAACTATAACTCACACAATGTATACATCACGGCAGACAAACAAAAGAA
TGGAATCAAAGCTAACTTCAAAATTCGCCACAACATTGAAGATGGTTCCGTTCAACTAGCAGACCATTAT
CAACAAAATACTCCAATTGGCGATGGCCCTGTCCTTTTACCAGACAACCATTACCTGTCGACACAATCTG
CCCTTTCGAAAGATCCCAACGAAAAGCGTGACCACATGGTCCTTCTTGAGTTTGTAACTGCTGCTGGGAT
TACACATGGCATGGATGAGCTCTACAAATGATCGACCTAGCATAACCCCGCGGGGCCTCTTCGGGGGTCT
CGCGGGGTTTTTTGCTGAAAGAAGCTTCAAATAAAACGAAAGGCTCAGTCGAAAGACTGGGCCTTTCGTT
TTATCTGTTGTTTGTCGCCAAAGCCCGAAAGGAAGCTGAGTTGGCTGCTGCCACCGCTGAGCAATAACTA
GCATAACCCCTTGGGGCCTCTAAACGGGTCTTGAGGGGTTTTTTGCTGAAAGGAGGAACTATATCCGGAT
AAAAATTTATTTGCTTATTAATCATCCGGCTCGTATAATGTGTGGAGGGCCCAAGTTCACTTAAAAAGGA
GAGCGACGATGAAATCTAACAATGCGCTCATCGTCATCCTCGGCACCGTCACCCTGGATGCTGTAGGCAT
AGGCTTGGTTATGCCGGTACTGCCGGGCCTCTTGCGGGATATCGTCCATTCCGACAGCATCGCCAGTCAC
TATGGCGTGCTGCTAGCGCTATATGCGTTGATGCAATTTCTATGCGCACCCGTTCTCGGAGCACTGTCCG
ACCGCTTTGGCCGCCGCCCAGTCCTGCTCGCTTCGCTACTTGGAGCCACTATCGACTACGCGATCATGGC
GACCACACCCGTCCTGTGGATTCTCTACGCCGGACGCATCGTGGCCGGCATCACCGGCGCCACAGGTGCG
GTTGCTGGCGCCTATATCGCCGACATCACCGATGGGGAAGATCGGGCTCGCCACTTCGGGCTCATGAGCG
CTTGTTTCGGCGTGGGTATGGTGGCAGGCCCCGTGGCCGGGGGACTGTTGGGCGCCATCTCCCTGCACGC
ACCATTCCTTGCGGCGGCGGTGCTCAACGGCCTCAACCTACTACTGGGCTGCTTCCTAATGCAGGAGTCG
CATAAGGGAGAGCGCCGTCCGATGCCCTTGAGAGCCTTCAACCCAGTCAGCTCCTTCCGGTGGGCGCGGG
GCATGACCATTGTGGCCGCACTTATGACTGTCTTCTTTATCATGCAACTCGTAGGACAGGTGCCGGCAGC
GCTCTGGGTCATTTTCGGCGAGGACCGCTTTCGCTGGAGCGCGACGATGAGCGGCCTGTCGCTTGCGGTA
TTCGGAATCTTGCACGCCCTCGCTCAAGCCTTCGTCACTGGTCCCGCCACCAAACGTTTCGGCGAGAAGC
AGGCCATTATCGCCGGCATGGCGGCCGACGCGCTGGGCTACGTCTTGCTGGCGTTCGCGACGCGAGGCTG
GATGGCCTTCCCCATTATGATTCTTCTCGCTTCCGGCGGCATCGGGATGCCCGCGTTGCAGGCCATGCTG
TCCAGGCAGGTAGATGACGACCATCAGGGACAGCTTCAAGGATCGCTCGCGGCTCTTACCAGCCTAACTT
CGATCACTGGACCGCTGATCGTCACGGCGATTTATGCCGCCTCGGCGAGCACATGGAACGGGTTGGCATG
GATTGTAGGCGCCGCCCTATACCTTGTCTGCCTCCCCGCGTTGCGTCGCGGTGCATGGAGCCGGGCCACC
TCGACCTGAGACAATTGTCCAGATAAAAAAAATCCTTAGCTTTCGCTAAGGATGATTTCTTTATTGTAAT
TCATTAAGCATTCTGCCGACATGGAAGCCATCACAAACGGCATGATGAACCTGAATCGCCAGCGGCATCA
GCACCTTGTCGCCTTGCGTATAATATTTGCCCATGGTGAAAACGGGGGCGAAGAAGTTGTCCATATTGGC
CACGTTTAAATCAAAACTGGTGAAACTCACCCAGGGATTGGCTGAGACGAAAAACATATTCTCAATAAAC
CCTTTAGGGAAATAGGCCAGGTTTTCACCGTAACACGCCACATCTTGCGAATATATGTGTAGAAACTGCC
GGAAATCGTCGTGGTATTCACTCCAGAGCGATGAAAACGTTTCAGTTTGCTCATGGAAAACGGTGTAACA
AGGGTGAACACTATCCCATATCACCAGCTCACCGTCTTTCATTGCCATACGAAATTCCGGATGAGCATTC
ATCAGGCGGGCAAGAATGTGAATAAAGGCCGGATAAAACTTGTGCTTATTTTTCTTTACGGTCTTTAAAA
AGGCCGTAATATCCAGCTGAACGGTCTGGTTATAGGTACATTGAGCAACTGACTGAAATGCCTCAAAATG
TTCTTTACGATGCCATTGGGATATATCAACGGTGGTATATCCAGTGATTTTTTTCTCCATTTTAGCTTCC
TTAGCTCCTGAAAATCTCGATAACTCAAAAAATACGCCCGGTAGTGATCTTATTTCATTATGGTGAAAGT
TGGAACCTCTTACGTGCCGATCAACGTCTCATTTTCGCCAGACCCTTGTCATTTAAATCGTAATTATTGG
GGACCCCTGGATTCTCACCAATAAAAAACGCCCGGCGGCAACCGAGCGTTCTGAACAAATCCAGATGGAG
TTCTGAGGTCATTACTGGATCTATCAACAGGAGTCCAAGACTAGTCTTTTCCGCTGCATAACCCTGCTTC
GAGGTCATTATAGCGATTTTTTCGGTATATCCATCCTTTTTCGCACGATATACAGGATTTTGCCAAAGGG
TTCGTGTAGACTTTCCTTGGTGTATCCAACGGCGTCAGCCGGGCAGGATAGGTGAAGTAGGCCCACCCGC
GAGCGGGTGTTCCTTCTTCACTGTCCCTTATTCGCACCTGGCGGTGCTCAACGGGAATCCTGCTCTGCGA
GGCTGGCCGTAGGCCGGCCGCGATGCAGGTGGCTGCTGAACCCCCAGCCGGAACTGACCCCACAAGGCCC
TAGCGTTTGCAATGCACCAGGTCATCATTGACCCAGGCGTGTTCCACCAGGCCGCTGCCTCGCAACTCTT
CGCAGGCTTCGCCAACCTGCTCGCGCCACTTCTTCACGCGGGTGGAATCCGATCCGCACATGAGGCGGAA
GGTTTCCAGCTTGAGCGGGTACGGCTCCCGGTGCGAGCTGAAATAGTCGAACATCCGTCGGGCCGTCGGC
GACAGCTTGCGGTACTTCTCCCATATGAATTTCGTGTAGTGGTCGCCAGCAAACAGCACGACGATTTCCT
CGTCGATCAGGACCTGGCAACGGGACGTTTTCTTGCCACGGTCCAGGACGCGGAAGCGGTGCAGCAGCGA
CACCGATTCCAGGTGCCCAACGCGGTCGGACGTGAAGCCCATCGCCGTCGCCTGTAGGCGCGACAGGCAT
TCCTCGGCCTTCGTGTAATACCGGCCATTGATCGACCAGCCCAGGTCCTGGCAAAGCTCGTAGAACGTGA
AGGTGATCGGCTCGCCGATAGGGGTGCGCTTCGCGTACTCCAACACCTGCTGCCACACCAGTTCGTCATC
GTCGGCCCGCAGCTCGACGCCGGTGTAGGTGATCTTCACGTCCTTGTTGACGTGGAAAATGACCTTGTTT
TGCAGCGCCTCGCGCGGGATTTTCTTGTTGCGCGTGGTGAACAGGGCAGAGCGGGCCGTGTCGTTTGGCA
TCGCTCGCATCGTGTCCGGCCACGGCGCAATATCGAACAAGGAAAGCTGCATTTCCTTGATCTGCTGCTT
CGTGTGTTTCAGCAACGCGGCCTGCTTGGCTTCGCTGACCTGTTTTGCCAGGTCCTCGCCGGCGGTTTTT
CGCTTCTTGGTCGTCATAGTTCCTCGCGTGTCGATGGTCATCGACTTCGCCAAACCTGCCGCCTCCTGTT
CGAGACGACGCGAACGCTCCACGGCGGCCGATGGCGCGGGCAGGGCAGGGGGAGCCAGTTGCACGCTGTC
GCGCTCGATCTTGGCCGTAGCTTGCTGGACTATCGAGCCGACGGACTGGAAGGTTTCGCGGGGCGCACGC
ATGACGGTGCGGCTTGCGATGGTTTCGGCATCCTCGGCGGAAAACCCCGCGTCGATCAGTTCTTGCCTGT
ATGCCTTCCGGTCAAACGTCCGATTCATTCACCCTCCTTGCGGGATTGCCCCGGAATTAATTCCCCGGAT
CGATCCGTCGATCTTGATCCCCTGCGCCATCAGATCCTTGGCGGCAAGAAAGCCATCCAGTTTACTTTGC
AGGGCTTCCCAACCTTACCAGAGGGCGCCCCAGCTGGCAATTCCGGTTCGCTTGCTGTCCATAAAACCGC
CCAGTCTAGCTATCGCCATGTAAGCCCACTGCAAGCTACCTGCTTTCTCTTTGCGCTTGCGTTTTCCCTT
GTCCAGATAGCCCAGTAGCTGACATTCATCCGGGGTCAGCACCGTTTCTGCGGACTGGCTTTCTACGTGG
CTGCCATTTTTGGGGTGAGGCCGTTCGCGGCCGAGGGGCGCAGCCCCTGGGGGGATGGGAGGCCCGCGTT
AGCGGGCCGGGAGGGTTCGAGAAGGGGGGGCACCCCCCTTCGGCGTGCGCGGTCACGCGCACAGGGCGCA
GCCCTGGTTAAAAACAAGGTTTATAAATATTGGTTTAAAAGCAGGTTAAAAGACAGGTTAGCGGTGGCCG
AAAAACGGGCGGAAACCCTTGCAAATGCTGGATTTTCTGCCTGTGGACAGCCCCTCAAATGTCAATAGGT
GCGCCCCTCATCTGTCAGCACTCTGCCCCTCAAGTGTCAAGGATCGCGCCCCTCATCTGTCAGTAGTCGC
GCCCCTCAAGTGTCAATACCGCAGGGCACTTATCCCCAGGCTTGTCCACATCATCTGTGGGAAACTCGCG
TAAAATCAGGCGTTTTCGCCGATTTGCGAGGCTGGCCAGCTCCACGTCGCCGGCCGAAATCGAGCCTGCC
CCTCATCTGTCAACGCCGCGCCGGGTGAGTCGGCCCCTCAAGTGTCAACGTCCGCCCCTCATCTGTCAGT
GAGGGCCAAGTTTTCCGCGAGGTATCCACAACGCCGGCGGCCCTACATGGCTCTGCTGTAGTGAGTGGGT
TGCGCTCCGGCAGCGGTCCTGATCCCCCGCAGAAAAAAAGGATCTCAAGAAGATCCTTTGATCTTTTCTA
CGGCGCGCCCAATACCATTGTTCATTCCACGGACAAAAACAGAGAAAGGAAACGACAGAGGCCAAAAAGC
CTCGCTTTCAGCACCTGTCGTTTCCTTTCTTTTCAGAGGGTATTTTAAATAAAAACATTAAGTTATGACG
AAGAAGAACGGAAACGCCTTAAACCGAAAATTTTCATAAATAGCGAAAACCCGCGAGGTCGCCGCCCCGT
AACCTGTCGGATCACCGGAAAGGACCCGTAAAGTGATAATGATTATCATCTACATATCACAACGTGCGTG
GATTACGATTTTCTAGGGCGGCGGATTTGTCCTACTCAGGAGAGCGTTCACCGACAAACAACAGATAAAA
CGAAAGGCCCAGTCTTTCGACTGAGCCTTTCGTTTTATTTGATGCCT
Features (pLannotate 1.2.2; 21 found; start..end, strand, type, name):
     18..1100    -  CDS            lacI: lac repressor; lacI; The lac repressor binds to the lac operator to inhibit transcription in E. coli. This inhibition can be relieved by adding lactose or isopropyl-β-D-thiogalactopyranoside (IPTG).
   1101..1178    -  promoter       lacI promoter: lacI
   1209..1238    +  promoter       trc promoter: strong E. coli promoter; hybrid between the trp and lac UV5 promoters
   1238..1262    +  protein_bind   lac operator: The lac repressor binds to the lac operator to inhibit transcription in E. coli. This inhibition can be relieved by adding lactose or isopropyl-β-D-thiogalactopyranoside (IPTG). lac repressor encoded by lacI
   1345..2058    +  CDS            Folding Reporter GFP: Folding Reporter GFP is a basic (constitutively fluorescent) green fluorescent protein published in 1999, derived from Aequorea victoria.
   2128..2174    +  terminator     rrnB T1 terminator: transcription terminator T1 from the E. coli rrnB gene
   2189..2230    +  CDS            SET1 (fragment): solubility-enhancement tag derived from T7 phage gene 10B
   2238..2285    +  terminator     T7 terminator: transcription terminator for bacteriophage T7 RNA polymerase
   2327..2350    +  promoter       trc promoter (fragment): strong E. coli promoter; hybrid between the trp and lac UV5 promoters
   2389..3579    +  CDS            TcR: tetracycline efflux protein; tet; confers resistance to tetracycline
   3590..3629    -  terminator     bacterial terminator (fragment): putative bacterial transcription terminator
   3634..4260    -  CDS            CmR (fragment): chloramphenicol acetyltransferase; cat; confers resistance to chloramphenicol
   4261..4363    -  promoter       cat promoter: promoter of the E. coli cat gene encoding chloramphenicol acetyltransferase
   4421..4515    -  terminator     lambda t0 terminator: transcription terminator from phage lambda
   4661..4769    +  oriT           oriT: incP origin of transfer
   4830..5978    -  CDS            trfA: trans-acting replication protein that binds to and activates oriV
   6030..6311    -  CDS            tnpA (fragment): TN5P_ECOLX - Also known as tnp. Experimental evidence at protein level: Swiss-Prot protein existence level 1. Mediates transposition of transposon Tn5 by a 'cut and paste' mechanism. First, the monomeric transposase binds the 19 bp inverted DNA repeats flanking the transposon. Then, dimerization of the DNA- bound transposase creates a synaptic DNA complex. After nicking of the first DNA strand, excision of the transposon proceeds through a series of intermediates. The transposase then mediates the insertion of the transposon at a new site by strand transfer. The activity of the wild- type tran
   6371..6902    -  rep_origin     oriV: incP origin of replication
   6958..6993    -  rep_origin     CloDF13 ori (fragment): Plasmids containing the CloDF13 (CDF) origin of replication can be propagated in E. coli cells that contain additional plasmids with compatible origins.
   7015..7282    +  misc_feature   cos (fragment): lambda cos site; allows packaging into phage lambda particles
   7305..7391    -  terminator     rrnB T1 terminator: Escherichia coli rrnB; transcription terminator T1 from the E. coli rrnB gene
