[The description below was written by a language model from this plasmid's Addgene catalogue record and pLannotate feature annotations shown in this document.]
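Description:
SAGA022 is a low-copy synthetic-biology plasmid built on a pSEVAx21 backbone and maintained in E. coli under tetracycline selection. Its replication functions are those of the broad-host-range RK2/IncP system: an oriV origin activated in trans by the plasmid-encoded TrfA protein, together with an IncP oriT that permits conjugal mobilisation when transfer functions are supplied. The annotated sequence (about 7.4 kb) also shows short partial matches to a CloDF13 origin, a lambda cos site and a Tn5 transposase. These are fragments, probably backbone remnants or spurious hits rather than functional elements.

The payload is the "SAGA" triple selection cassette, gfp – tetA(RK2) – CmTrunc, intended for in vivo recombineering of plasmid DNA in E. coli. A trc promoter with a lac operator, regulated by a divergently encoded lacI repressor and therefore IPTG-inducible, drives a folding-reporter GFP. The insert name indicates translation through a medium-strength bicistronic design (BCD) element, and rrnB T1 and T7 terminators follow the reporter. Downstream, a partial trc-like promoter precedes the tetracycline efflux gene tetA, which the record says carries a mutation in its translation initiation region. On the opposite strand lies a cat promoter driving a truncated chloramphenicol acetyltransferase gene, bounded by terminators.

GFP gives a visual screen and tetA a selectable marker. The truncated CmR gene is presumably non-functional as supplied, and it may be meant to be restored by recombination, although the record does not spell out this logic. The plasmid serves as a source or test platform for the cassette in a recombineering method designed to work on plasmids of any copy number.
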