Addgene plasmid #240771: SAGA022
Purpose: Plasmid contains the triple selection cassette gfp - tetARK2- CmTrunc that allows for in vivo recombineering in E.coli.
Depositing lab: Morten Norholm. Depositing organization: Danmarks Tekniske Universitet. Publication: Simple and robust in vivo engineering of plasmid DNA at any copy number in Escherichia coli. Sepulchro AGV, Kozlowski HCJ, Norholm MHH. Commun Biol. 2025 Jun 17;8(1):933. doi: 10.1038/s42003-025-08361-9. PubMed 40527904.
Backbone
  Vector backbone: pSEVAx21
  Vector type: Synthetic Biology
Growth in bacteria
  Bacterial resistance: Tetracycline, 10 μg/mL
  Growth temperature: 37°C
  Growth strain: DH5alpha
  Copy number: Low Copy
Gene/Insert
  Gene/Insert name: SAGA RK2 Ptrc BCD_medium - gfp - tetARK2- CmTrunc
  Species: Unspecified
  Mutation: Mutation on translation initiation region of tetA
  Cloning method: Other
Terms and licenses: Academic/Nonprofit Terms; Industry Terms: Not Available to Industry
How to cite: SAGA022 was a gift from Morten Norholm (Addgene plasmid # 240771 ; http://n2t.net/addgene:240771 ; RRID:Addgene_240771)
